>Addgene plasmid #219723 | pD2rsE_RS1 | addgene full sequence | sequence record 433342 | Addgene NGS Result
GGTCGACATTGATTATTGACTAGTTATTAATAGTAATCAATTACGGGGTCATTAGTTCATAGCCCATATA
TGGAGTTCCGCGTTACATAACTTACGGTAAATGGCCCGCCTGGCTGACCGCCCAACGACCCCCGCCCATT
GACGTCAATAATGACGTATGTTCCCATAGTAACGCCAATAGGGACTTTCCATTGACGTCAATGGGTGGAG
TATTTACGGTAAACTGCCCACTTGGCAGTACATCAAGTGTATCATATGCCAAGTACGCCCCCTATTGACG
TCAATGACGGTAAATGGCCCGCCTGGCATTATGCCCAGTACATGACCTTATGGGACTTTCCTACTTGGCA
GTACATCTACGTATTAGTCATCGCTATTACCATGGTCGAGGTGAGCCCCACGTTCTGCTTCACTCTCCCC
ATCTCCCCCCCCTCCCCACCCCCAATTTTGTATTTATTTATTTTTTAATTATTTTGTGCAGCGATGGGGG
CGGGGGGGGGGGGGGGGCGCGCCRGGGGGGGGGGGGGGGGGGGGGGGGSGGGGSGGGGSGRGGSGGRGRG
GKGCGGCGGCAGCCAATCAGAGCGGCGCGCTCCGAAAGTTTCCTTTTATGGCGAGGCGGCGGCGGCGGCG
GCCCTATAAAAAGCGAAGCGCGCGGCGGGCGGGAGTCGCTGCGCGCTGCCTTCGCCCCGTGCCCCGCTCC
GCCGCCGCCTCGCGCCGCCCGCCCCGGCTCTGACTGACCGCGTTACTCCCACAGGTGAGCGGGCGGGACG
GCCCTTCTCCTCCGGGCTGTAATTAGCGCTTGGTTTAATGACGGCTTGTTTCTTTTCTGTGGCTGCGTGA
AAGCCTTGAGGGGCTCCGGGAGGGCCCTTTGTGCGGGGGGAGCGGCTCGGGGGGTGCGTGCGTGTGTGTG
TGCGTGGGGAGCGCCGCGTGCGGCTCCGCGCTGCCCGGCGGCTGTGAGCGCTGCGGGCGCGGCGCGGGGC
TTTGTGCGCTCCGCAGTGTGCGCGAGGGGAGCGCGGCCGGGGGCGGTGCCCCGCGGTGCGGGGGGGGCTG
CGAGGGGAACAAAGGCTGCGTGCGGGGTGTGTGCGTGGGGGGGTGAGCAGGGGGTGTGGGCGCGTCGGTC
GGGCTGCAACCCCCCCTGCACCCCCCTCCCCGAGTTGCTGAGCACGGCCCGGCTTCGGGTGCGGGGCTCC
GTACGGGGCGTGGCGCGGGGCTCGCCGTGCCGGGCGGGGGGTGGCGGCAGGKGGGGGTGCCGGGCGGGGC
GGGGCCGCCKCGGGCCGGGGRGGGCTCGGGGGRGGGGCGCGGCGGCCCCCGGAGCGCCGGCGGCTGTCGA
GGCGCGGCGAGCCGCAGCCATTGCCTTTTATGGTAATCGTGCGAGAGGGCGCAGGGACTTCCTTTGTCCC
AAATCTGTGCGGAGCCGAAATCTGGGAGGCGCCGCCGCACCCCCTCTAGCGGGCGCGGGGCGAAGCGGTG
CGGCGCCGGCAGGAAGGAAATGGGCGGGGAGGGCCTTCGTGCGTCGCCGCGCCGCCGTCCCCTTCTCCCT
CTCCAGCCTCGGGGCTGTCCGCGGGGGGACGGCTGCCTTCGGGGGGGACGGGGCAGGGCGGGGTTCGGCT
TCTGGCGTGTGACCGGCGGCTCTAGCGCCTCTGCTAACCATGTTCATGCCTTCTTCTTTTTCCTACAGCT
CCTGGGCAACGTGCTGGTTGTTGTGCTGTCTCATCATTTTGGCAAAGAATTGCGGCCGTCTCAGGCCGAG
TTCGGTACCGCCACCATGAAGTGGGTAACCTTTATTTCCCTTCTTTTTCTCTTTAGCTCGGCTTATTCCA
TGCGGTGTATTGGAATGTCTAACAGAGATTTTGTCGAGGGAGTCTCAGGTGGCAGTTGGGTGGACATCGT
ATTGGAACACGGGAGCTGCGTCACTACTATGGCTAAAAACAAGCCCACTTTGGATTTTGAGCTTATAAAG
ACCGAAGCCCGAAATCCCCAAACACTTAGGAAGTATTGTATTGAAGCCGAGTTGACGAATACTACGACGG
AGTCACGATGCCCGGACCAAGGGGAGCCGTCTCTGTCCGAGGAGCAAGATAAAAGGTTTGTCTGCAAGCA
TAGTATGGTTGATCGAGGTTGGGGGAACGGCTGTGACAAGTTTGGCAAAGGCGGGATAGTGACGTGCGCT
ATGTTCGATTGCAAGAAGAACATGGAAGGAAAGGTCGTGCAACCCGAAAACCTTACGTATTACATCGTTA
TTACGCCTCACTCTGGGGAGGAGCATGCAGTCGGGAACGATACAGGAAAGCATGGGAAATACATACGGAT
CACGCCCAATTCAAGCACGACAGATGCGGACCTCGATGGTTACGGTACGGTTCAGATGGAATGTTCCCCA
CGAACTGGGCTTGATTTTAACGAAATGGTCCTCCTCGAGATGGAAACCAAAGCCTGGTTGGTGCATCGAC
AGTGGTTCTTGGACCTTCCCTTGCCTTGGTTGCCCGGCGCAGACAACCAAGGGTCAAACTGGATTCAAAA
AGAGACCCTGGTAACTTTCAAAAACCCCCATGCCAAAAAACAGGACGTAGTTGTTCTGGGTTCTCAAGAG
GGGTGGATGCATAGAGCTCTCACTGGTGCTACTGAAATCCAAATGAGTAACGGTAACCTTCTCTGGCCAG
GGCATCTCAAATGTCGGCTCCGAATGGACAATTTGCAGCTGAAGGGGATGAATTACAGCATGTGCACTGG
CACCTTCAAAGTAGTAAAGGAAATCGCCGAAACGCAACATGGAACTATCGTCATTCGGGTGCAGTACGAA
GGGAATGGAAGCCCCTGCAAGATTCCTTTCGAGATAATGGATCTCGAAAAACGCCATGTCTTGGGACGCC
TTATAACCGTAAATCCTATAGTTTATGAAAAGGACTCCCCAGTCAACATAGAAGCTGAACCGCCTTTTGG
CGATAGCTATATAATTATAGGTACAGAGAAGGGACAGCTGAAGTTGAATTGGTTTAAAAAAGGCAGCAGC
GGCGGCAGCCATCACCACCATCATCACCATCATTAGTAATGACTCGAGCGATAATTCACTCCTCAGGTGC
AGGCTGCCTATCAGAAGGTGGTGGCTGGTGTGGCCAATGCCCTGGCTCACAAATACCACTGAGATCTTTT
TCCCTCTGCCAAAAATTATGGGGACATCATGAAGCCCCTTGAGCATCTGACTTCTGGCTAATAAAGGAAA
TTTATTTTCATTGCAATAGTGTGTTGGAATTTTTTGTGTCTCTCACTCGGAAGGACATATGGGAGGGCAA
ATCATTTAAAACATCAGAATGAGTATTTGGTTTAGAGTTTGGCAACATATGCCCATATGCTGGCTGCCAT
GAACAAAGGTTGGCTATAAAGAGGTCATCAGTATATGAAACAGCCCCCTGCTGTCCATTCCTTATTCCAT
AGAAAAGCCTTGACTTGAGGTTAGATTTTTTTTATATTTTGTTTTGTGTTATTTTTTTCTTTAACATCCC
TAAAATTTTCCTTACATGTTTTACTAGCCAGATTTTTCCTCCTCTCCTGACTACTCCCAGTCATAGCTGT
CCCTCTTCTCTTATGGAGATCCCTCGACCTGCAGCCCAAGCTTGGCGTAATCATGGTCATAGCTGTTTCC
TGTGTGAAATTGTTATCCGCTCACAATTCCACACAACATACGAGCCGGAAGCATAAAGTGTAAAGCCTGG
GGTGCCTAATGAGTGAGCTAACTCACATTAATTGCGTTGCGCTCACTGCCCGCTTTCCAGTCGGGAAACC
TGTCGTGCCAGCGGATCGATCCGCTGCATTAATGAATCGGCCAACGCGCGGGGAGAGGCGGTTTGCGTAT
TGGGCGCTCTTCCGCTTCCTCGCTCACTGACTCGCTGCGCTCGGTCGTTCGGCTGCGGCGAGCGGTATCA
GCTCACTCAAAGGCGGTAATACGGTTATCCACAGAATCAGGGGATAACGCAGGAAAGAACATGTGAGCAA
AAGGCCAGCAAAAGGCCAGGAACCGTAAAAAGGCCGCGTTGCTGGCGTTTTTCCATAGGCTCCGCCCCCC
TGACGAGCATCACAAAAATCGACGCTCAAGTCAGAGGTGGCGAAACCCGACAGGACTATAAAGATACCAG
GCGTTTCCCCCTGGAAGCTCCCTCGTGCGCTCTCCTGTTCCGACCCTGCCGCTTACCGGATACCTGTCCG
CCTTTCTCCCTTCGGGAAGCGTGGCGCTTTCTCATAGCTCACGCTGTAGGTATCTCAGTTCGGTGTAGGT
CGTTCGCTCCAAGCTGGGCTGTGTGCACGAACCCCCCGTTCAGCCCGACCGCTGCGCCTTATCCGGTAAC
TATCGTCTTGAGTCCAACCCGGTAAGACACGACTTATCGCCACTGGCAGCAGCCACTGGTAACAGGATTA
GCAGAGCGAGGTATGTAGGCGGTGCTACAGAGTTCTTGAAGTGGTGGCCTAACTACGGCTACACTAGAAG
AACAGTATTTGGTATCTGCGCTCTGCTGAAGCCAGTTACCTTCGGAAAAAGAGTTGGTAGCTCTTGATCC
GGCAAACAAACCACCGCTGGTAGCGGTGGTTTTTTTGTTTGCAAGCAGCAGATTACGCGCAGAAAAAAAG
GATCTCAAGAAGATCCTTTGATCTTTTCTACGGGGTCTGACGCTCAGTGGAACGAAAACTCACGTTAAGG
GATTTTGGTCATGAGATTATCAAAAAGGATCTTCACCTAGATCCTTTTAAATTAAAAATGAAGTTTTAAA
TCAATCTAAAGTATATATGAGTAAACTTGGTCTGACAGTTACCAATGCTTAATCAGTGAGGCACCTATCT
CAGCGATCTGTCTATTTCGTTCATCCATAGTTGCCTGACTCCCCGTCGTGTAGATAACTACGATACGGGA
GGGCTTACCATCTGGCCCCAGTGCTGCAATGATACCGCGAGACCCACGCTCACCGGCTCCAGATTTATCA
GCAATAAACCAGCCAGCCGGAAGGGCCGAGCGCAGAAGTGGTCCTGCAACTTTATCCGCCTCCATCCAGT
CTATTAATTGTTGCCGGGAAGCTAGAGTAAGTAGTTCGCCAGTTAATAGTTTGCGCAACGTTGTTGCCAT
TGCTACAGGCATCGTGGTGTCACGCTCGTCGTTTGGTATGGCTTCATTCAGCTCCGGTTCCCAACGATCA
AGGCGAGTTACATGATCCCCCATGTTGTGCAAAAAAGCGGTTAGCTCCTTCGGTCCTCCGATCGTTGTCA
GAAGTAAGTTGGCCGCAGTGTTATCACTCATGGTTATGGCAGCACTGCATAATTCTCTTACTGTCATGCC
ATCCGTAAGATGCTTTTCTGTGACTGGTGAGTACTCAACCAAGTCATTCTGAGAATAGTGTATGCGGCGA
CCGAGTTGCTCTTGCCCGGCGTCAATACGGGATAATACCGCGCCACATAGCAGAACTTTAAAAGTGCTCA
TCATTGGAAAACGTTCTTCGGGGCGAAAACTCTCAAGGATCTTACCGCTGTTGAGATCCAGTTCGATGTA
ACCCACTCGTGCACCCAACTGATCTTCAGCATCTTTTACTTTCACCAGCGTTTCTGGGTGAGCAAAAACA
GGAAGGCAAAATGCCGCAAAAAAGGGAATAAGGGCGACACGGAAATGTTGAATACTCATACTCTTCCTTT
TTCAATATTATTGAAGCATTTATCAGGGTTATTGTCTCATGAGCGGATACATATTTGAATGTATTTAGAA
AAATAAACAAATAGGGGTTCCGCGCACATTTCCCCGAAAAGTGCCACCTG
Features (pLannotate 1.2.2; 13 found; start..end, strand, type, name):
      5..384     +  enhancer       CMV enhancer: human cytomegalovirus immediate early enhancer
    662..1678    +  intron         chimeric intron: chimera between introns from chicken β-actin and rabbit β-globin
   1676..1753    +  CDS            HBBC_AMMLE (fragment): Experimental evidence at protein level: Swiss-Prot protein existence level 1. Involved in oxygen transport from the lung to the various peripheral tissues. From Ammotragus lervia (Barbary sheep) (Antilope lervia).
   1787..3010    +  CDS            POLG_DEN2U (fragment): Experimental evidence at protein level: Swiss-Prot protein existence level 1. [Non-structural protein 1]: Disrupts the host endothelial glycocalyx layer of host pulmonary microvascular endothelial cells, inducing degradation of sialic acid and shedding of heparan sulfate proteoglycans. NS1 induces expression of sialidases, heparanase, and activates cathepsin L, which activates heparanase via enzymatic cleavage. These effects are probably linked to the endothelial hyperpermeability observed in severe dengue disease. From Dengue virus type 2 (strain Thailand/PUO-218/1980) (DENV-2).
   3065..3139    +  CDS            HBB (fragment): HBB_PONPY - Experimental evidence at transcript level: Swiss-Prot protein existence level 2. Involved in oxygen transport from the lung to the various peripheral tissues. From Pongo pygmaeus (Bornean orangutan).
   3210..3265    +  polyA_signal   β-globin poly(A) signal: rabbit β-globin polyadenylation signal (Gil and Proudfoot, 1987)
   3650..3666    -  protein_bind   lac operator: The lac repressor binds to the lac operator to inhibit transcription in E. coli. This inhibition can be relieved by adding lactose or isopropyl-β-D-thiogalactopyranoside (IPTG). lac repressor encoded by lacI
   3674..3704    -  promoter       lac promoter: promoter for the E. coli lac operon
   3719..3740    -  protein_bind   CAP binding site: CAP binding activates transcription in the presence of cAMP. E. coli catabolite activator protein
   3756..3857    -  CDS            lacI (fragment): LACI_ECOLI - Experimental evidence at protein level: Swiss-Prot protein existence level 1. Repressor of the lactose operon. Binds allolactose as an inducer. From Escherichia coli (strain K12).
   4040..4628    -  rep_origin     ori: high-copy-number ColE1/pMB1/pBR322/pUC origin of replication
   4799..5659    -  CDS            AmpR: β-lactamase; bla; confers resistance to ampicillin, carbenicillin, and related antibiotics
   5660..5764    -  promoter       AmpR promoter: bla
