[The description below was written by a language model from this plasmid's Addgene catalogue record and pLannotate feature annotations shown in this document.]
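Description:
pD2rsE_RS1 is a mammalian expression plasmid built on the PalphaH backbone, a derivative of pHLsec, for producing a redesigned soluble envelope (sE) protein of dengue virus serotype 2. It is propagated in E. coli using a high-copy ColE1/pUC-type origin and selected with ampicillin through the β-lactamase gene and its native promoter. Remnants of the lac promoter/operator region and a lacI fragment are also annotated in the bacterial portion and appear to be backbone carry-over.

The expression cassette has a CAG-like layout. A CMV immediate-early enhancer is followed by the chicken β-actin/rabbit β-globin chimeric intron, with the rabbit β-globin polyadenylation signal downstream. The feature table does not separately annotate the core promoter lying between the enhancer and the intron. The short haemoglobin β "CDS" hits flanking the insert are most likely β-globin exon sequences belonging to the intron and poly(A) regions, not expressed payload.

The synthesised insert (about 1.3 kb) matches the dengue 2 polyprotein. The NS1 text in that annotation is generic polyprotein description, since the catalogue identifies the insert as the E ectodomain. It carries 34 substitutions, which the record describes as "resurfacing" the E dimer so that it displays the 2D22/EDE antibody epitope region. This presumably alters other exposed surfaces, and some changes may stabilise the dimer, although the record does not assign roles to individual mutations.

The catalogue lists human serum albumin at the N-terminus and an 8xHis tag at the C-terminus. Neither is annotated, and the gap upstream of the dengue match is too short for full-length albumin, so this may refer only to an albumin-derived secretion leader. The construct is suited to secreted expression in mammalian cells and His-tag purification, for use as an epitope-focused immunogen or antibody probe.
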