Addgene plasmid #219723: pD2rsE_RS1
Purpose: DV2 resurfaced E dimer to display 2D22/EDE region
Depositing lab: Brian Kuhlman. Depositing organization: University of North Carolina at Chapel Hill.
Backbone
  Vector backbone: PalphaH
  Backbone manufacturer: modified from pHLSec
  Vector type: Mammalian Expression
Growth in bacteria
  Bacterial resistance: Ampicillin, 100 μg/mL
  Growth temperature: 37°C
  Growth strain: DH5alpha
  Copy number: High Copy
Gene/Insert
  Gene/Insert name: DV2 sE RS1
  Species: Dengue virus
  Insert size (bp): 1278
  Mutation: K51R, Q52N, A54Q, K64E, T76D, N83S, L107K, G106D, T120D, E136T, T138Y, E161Y, K163R, Q167N, I170T, E172D, E174D, T176D, T182Q, Q200E, N203T, T226N, A259W, T262R, S274N, F279W, T280P, K291N, S298N, K305T, D329N, T359Y, V382T, P384K
  Tag / fusion protein: human serum albumin (HSA) (N terminal on insert); 8xHis (C terminal on insert)
  Cloning method: Gene Synthesis
  Sequencing primers: 5′ GTGCTGTCTCATCATTTTGGCAAA; 3′ ACACCAGCCACCACCTTCT
Terms and licenses: Academic/Nonprofit Terms; Industry Terms: Not Available to Industry
How to cite: pD2rsE_RS1 was a gift from Brian Kuhlman (Addgene plasmid # 219723 ; http://n2t.net/addgene:219723 ; RRID:Addgene_219723)
