>Addgene plasmid #219723 | pD2rsE_RS1 | depositor partial sequence | sequence record 429475 | Insert sequence
ATGAAGTGGGTAACCTTTATTTCCCTTCTTTTTCTCTTTAGCTCGGCTTATTCCATGCGGTGTATTGGAA
TGTCTAACAGAGATTTTGTCGAGGGAGTCTCAGGTGGCAGTTGGGTGGACATCGTATTGGAACACGGGAG
CTGCGTCACTACTATGGCTAAAAACAAGCCCACTTTGGATTTTGAGCTTATAAAGACCGAAGCCCGAAAT
CCCCAAACACTTAGGAAGTATTGTATTGAAGCCGAGTTGACGAATACTACGACGGAGTCACGATGCCCGG
ACCAAGGGGAGCCGTCTCTGTCCGAGGAGCAAGATAAAAGGTTTGTCTGCAAGCATAGTATGGTTGATCG
AGGTATGGGGAACGGCTGTGACCTTTTTGGCAAAGGCGGGATAGTGACGTGCGCTATGTTCGATTGCAAG
AAGAACATGGAAGGAAAGGTCGTGCAACCCGAAAACCTTACGTATTACATCGTTATTACGCCTCACTCTG
GGGAGGAGCATGCAGTCGGGAACGATACAGGAAAGCATGGGAAATACATACGGATCACGCCCAATTCAAG
CACGACAGATGCGGACCTCGATGGTTACGGTACGGTTCAGATGGAATGTTCCCCACGAACTGGGCTTGAT
TTTAACGAAATGGTCCTCCTCGAGATGGAAACCAAAGCCTGGTTGGTGCATCGACAGTGGTTCTTGGACC
TTCCCTTGCCTTGGTTGCCCGGCGCAGACAACCAAGGGTCAAACTGGATTCAAAAAGAGACCCTGGTAAC
TTTCAAAAACCCCCATGCCAAAAAACAGGACGTAGTTGTTCTGGGTTCTCAAGAGGGGTGGATGCATAGA
GCTCTCACTGGTGCTACTGAAATCCAAATGAGTAACGGTAACCTTCTCTGGCCAGGGCATCTCAAATGTC
GGCTCCGAATGGACAATTTGCAGCTGAAGGGGATGAATTACAGCATGTGCACTGGCACCTTCAAAGTAGT
AAAGGAAATCGCCGAAACGCAACATGGAACTATCGTCATTCGGGTGCAGTACGAAGGGAATGGAAGCCCC
TGCAAGATTCCTTTCGAGATAATGGATCTCGAAAAACGCCATGTCTTGGGACGCCTTATAACCGTAAATC
CTATAGTTTATGAAAAGGACTCCCCAGTCAACATAGAAGCTGAACCGCCTTTTGGCGATAGCTATATAAT
TATAGGTACAGAGAAGGGACAGCTGAAGTTGAATTGGTTTAAAAAAGGCAGCAGCGGCGGCAGCCATCAC
CACCATCATCACCATCAT
